>Addgene plasmid #179581 | pJH3456 | addgene full sequence | sequence record 355714 | Addgene NGS Result
GCAAACCGCCTCTCCCCGCGCGTTGGCCGATTCATTAATGCAGCTGGCACGACAGGTTTCCCGACTGGAA
AGCGGGCAGTGAGCGCAACGCAATTAATGTGAGTTAGCTCACTCATTAGGCACCCCAGGCTTTACACTTT
ATGCTTCCGGCTCGTATGTTGTGTGGAATTGTGAGCGGATAACAATTTCACACAGGAAACAGCTATGACC
ATGATTACGCCAAGCTGTAAGTTTAAACATGATCTTACTAACTAACTATTCTCATTTAAATTTTCAGAGC
TTAAAAATGGCTGAAATCACTCACAACGATGGATACGCTAACAACTTGGAAATGAAATAAGCTTGGGCTG
CAGCATGCGGCCGCTGTGGTCTCACTTTGAACGACAAAAGAAAACCAAATATTGTAAAGGAATAGTACAG
ATAAAAGGGAACAAGTGATACCAGCTGATGGATGTAGGTCAGCGACAAAAGACAGGAGACGTATAGTTTG
ATGATTATGGAACCAAACTCAGAATTTAATGTTGGAGACGCTATAAAAATTGAATTGAGAAATTGAAACC
ATATTCTTGAATATCTCTCAATTTGGAATTTGGAAGTAGCCGTAAAATCGGCTAGCTAGAACATAAAAGG
ACTGATTTGCAACCTTGACCATTCATGATATCATTTCAATAAAAGAAGAGATTCCAATGACCAATCTTCA
AGAATCACAATAATCACAACAAAACTAAGCAAAAGTAACAACAAATTGTTCAGGTAGACAAGTAGACATT
TGGACACATTTTGCGGGGATGTGATGACTGTATAATAAAAATAAGTGGACACTGAGAGAGAGAGGAGGTC
AGCAGGAAAAAAGAACATCGAACTGCTTGACGAATTGAAATTAGAATGAGGTGTCAGGCAGGTGACGATT
ACATGGTTAATTATTAGTGTTCTTTTTCTTCTTTTTGTGGATGCCGATTAGTTGAAATAATTGCATGGAA
AGTGAGAATTCAATGTGAATCTCTTTCTTATTATGTTTCAAGTGGTATCTGGATGGAAGCTTGTACTTTT
ATGAATCGAAAATTGCGCCCAAGGTTGATTTTGAGATTATTCAGTAAATTTTTGTGCTGATTATTCAGTT
AATGTAGAACAGAGACGCGGATGAAAACTTTTTTAATTTCTAAAAAAAAAGACAAAATGTGGTTAAAAAG
TTTGGAAAATAATTGTTATATACTTCTTGAGAGCTTATTCAAACGGAAACCAATCATAAATAGTCGAATA
GTCATTTAGAAAAGAGAAACTAGTTGATGTAGAGAGATTCAAAAAGTAAAATATGCAAATGATCCGTTTC
TTAGATTTAGTAAACATCTACCAAATGAAACAGGAATTGTCGAAACAATTTAGAAAAGGAGAAGGAAACA
TTTGTTTATTTTCCCCTTTAAATGGCGGTAGAGGTAAAACAGCAATACACATAGTACAAGGTTATACTAC
TTTCAAAAGAATTTGACATCCCGCCGAGAAAATGTGGTGATTATATGGTAAAGTTTTCAGTTGGATATTA
TCTTCTACAGACGGTGATTCAAAATGATCAAAAGGGCAAGTGGGTGGTAGGATTTGAAAAATTGAGATAT
AGAACGTGCGATTTTGGTAAAACTTTTTGAACACAAGGCATATTTTTGAACTTTGAAAAACGCAAAATTT
AAATTTTGTTAATTACATATATTTTGAACAGATTATGAATATAAGCAAGGCTACATAAAATATGTATATT
TTCTTTTTACAAATATTCGTACACTGTTAAATTTATAGAAAAATCATTTATATTCAGAAAAACCTATTTG
AACAATTTTTAGTTGCTCAATAACCAATTTGCACAAATTTAGAAAATATAATGGGGGCTTTTAAAAATTT
AAATCCTCAGCGAATATTCCTTTGCGATTTTTTCGAACGTTTTCTTTCAGATTAAAAAATCTGAAGCAGA
AGTAAATGAACTACCATAGAAAATTCACCAAGGATCACATTTTTACAAAGCCTCCGCCCAATTGTAAACT
TGGGAATTTTTGCTTGTTTTCTTTTTTTTTTCAAAAAAGGAATAGTTGTTTTAAAGTAATTTATTCCCCT
ATGCTTTCTCCAGCAATCAGTTGTTCTCCCCATACTTTACACAATTATCAACAACTTCACATAGAAAACA
AAACAACAAATCAGAAATTCCCACCGGTCACAGTCACAGATTCCCCATGTTTTGTTCATCTCATTTCTGC
AAGAAAGTGACATCGCTGCCACCCAATTCGACAAATTGTCCAAGTGGTCATCAGGAAGATATGACCTTCT
TTTTAATGATAATTTAGACTACAAAGGGCGTCAAAAAAGATTCAATGATCAGGGGTAATTGCTGTAAAAT
GTAGTTTGTATGTGTGTTTACCGTAGCCTATAACTGTAAAAATTGGTTTTTTAAAAAGTATTTCTGAGAT
TAAAAGGCTCCCCAAGGATGCACGATTCTAGCTAGAAATGAACATTCCATGGGTTGTGAAGATGCTTTTA
TCTCACTTTAGAATGTCTGACTCCGCCCCTCTGTGTACGAATTGAAGTGCTCTTTTGTGATGATCATAGC
TCCTCCTTGCGGCGACGCCCGCACACAGCACGAGATATTACACGGAATACTTATGTGATTCATAGGAAAC
AAGGAAATCGAAAAAATAATAGGATTTTGAGGAGGTATTTTTAGATGAATGCTTATGATGTTATGATGAA
CCCAAGAAATTCTGAATAGACATATGTCAGAACGGGGTAGGAGCTCCAGTGTCGCTTTTGAAATAAAAAA
TCAAGTGGTATACTTCTCGTATATACCCTTCTGAACTAATAAAATAATTTATCTTTTGAAAAAGTTTGAA
AAAGAAAAATGCCCAAAACTTGAATTTTAATGTTTTGTATTTTGAGCATATCGTTCAAACGTCGTGATCT
GAAAGTAGAAAGATCTAAATATTCGTGACACAGTTTGGTTTGAAGGTCTTAGTGGTAATTTTTTATTACA
GAAGCAACAAAAAGTTGACATATTTTCAGAATTTCCAAAAAAACGTTTAAAATTTCAATTTCTTCGATAG
AGTTCTAAAAATTTTTTGGAACGGATTTTGTAATATCCGCTGATAACCGTTCAAGAACAATTTGAATTTT
GAAATAATTTAATCAACTAGTATCCAGTGCTCTTTCTCACTGCTCCACCCATTTTTCAACCCATTTCCTT
TACTCAATTTCGCCCGTTTTCCTTTTGCTCAAATGTGCCCACCAAATCATCTTTCTTCGTCTTCTTTTCT
CTTATTCGGAAGGAGAAGAGGTGAAAGTAGAATAAGTTTTTTTGTTGAAAAGAGAGGAGCACGGCCACTT
TTCTCTTATTTCCATCCTTCTACTACCTCGTTTTACTTTCCATTTAAAAACCCGTTTAAAGTTCCAAAAT
TTCAATTATCTTGCTTCTGTTTGGAACACGACAAACTTTAGTTTTGTTACAGATACCCGGGATTGGCCAA
AGGACCCAAAGGTATGTTTCGAATGATACTAACATAACATAGAACATTTTCAGGAGGACCCTTGGCTAGC
GTCGACGGATCCCGATGTCGGACACAATTCTTGGTTTCAACAAATCAAACGTCGTTTTGGCTGCTGGAAT
TGCTGGAGCCGCTTTCCTCGGCTACTGCATTTACTTCGATCATAAGAGAATCAACGCTCCAGACTACAAG
GACAAGATTAGGCAAAGTCAGTGTTTTAACAACATATTTCCTTCGGATTTTTATCTAAAAACAACTTATT
TTCTTTCAGAGAGACGTGCCCAGGCTGGGGATCCTATGGAGAAAAGTTTCGTGATAACTGATCCACGGCT
GCCAGACAATCCCATCATCTTCGCATCCGATGGCTTCCTGGAGCTGACCGAGTATTCCAGAGAGGAGATC
CTGGGCCGCAATGGCCGCTTTCTGCAGGGACCAGAGACAGACCAGGCCACAGTGCAGAAGATTCGCGATG
CCATTAGAGATCAGCGCGAGATTACCGTGCAGCTGATAAACTACACAAAAAGCGGGAAGAAATTCTGGAA
CCTCCTGCACCTCCAGCCCATGAGGGACCAGAAGGGTGAGCTCCAGTATTTCATCGGAGTGCAGCTGGAT
GGATAAAGATCCCCGAGATCTTCAGCGCTCAGCATTCGTAGAATTGTAAGTTTAAACTTTCTCATACTAA
CTAACGCGCTCTATTTAAATTTTCAGAATTCGCTGTCTCATCCTACTTTCACCTAGTTAACTGCTTGTCT
TAAAATCTATGCTTCTCTTTAGTATCTAAAATTTTCCTAGAAGCTTACAAGTATATAAATGGTCTCTTCT
CAATAAAGGTTGTATATTTATTCATCTTATTGAATCTGCCATTTCCTCGTTTTTGCGAGTTTATATACCT
TCCAATTTTCTTTCTATTGTATTTTCAACTTCTAATTTTAATTCAGGGAAACTGCTTCAACGCATCGGTA
CCATGGTCTCCAAGGGAGAGGAGCTCTTCACCGGAGTCGTCCCAATCCTCGTCGAGCTCGACGGAGACGT
CAACGGACACAAGTTCTCCGTCCGTGGAGAGGGAGAGGGAGACGCCACCAACGGAAAGCTCACCCTCAAG
TTCATCTGCACCACCGGAAAGCTCCCAGTCCCATGGCCAACCCTCGTCACCACCCTCTCCCACGGAGTCC
AGTGCTTCGCCCGTTACCCAGACCACATGAAGCAGCACGACTTCTTCAAGTCCGCCATGCCAGAGGGATA
CGTCCAGGAGCGTACCATCTTCTTCAAGGACGACGGAACCTACAAGACCCGTGCCGAGGTCAAGTTCGAG
GGAGACACCCTCGTCAACCGTATCGAGCTCAAGGGAGTCGACTTCAAGGAGGACGGAAACATCCTCGGAC
ACAAGCTCGAGTACAACTTCAACTCCCACAACATCTACATCATGGCCGTCAAGCAGAAGAACGGAATCAA
GGTCAACTTCAAGATCCGTCACAACGTCGAGGACGGATCCGTCCAGCTCGCCGACCACTACCAGCAGAAC
ACCCCAATCGGAGACGGACCAGTCCTCCTCCCAGACTCCCACTACCTCTCCACCCAGTCCGTCCTCTCCA
AGGACCCAAACGAGAAGCGTGACCACATGGTCCTCCTCGAGTTCCGTACCGCCGCCGGAATCACCCTCGG
AATGGACGAGCTCTACAAGTGATAAGATATCACCTCCCACAACGAGGATTACACTATCGTTGAGCAATAT
GAAAGAGCTGAAGGGCGGCACTCGACAGGTGGCATGGATGAATTGTATAAGTAGGAGCTCCCGAGATCTT
CAGCGCTCAGCATTCGTAGAATTGTAAGTTTAAACTTTCTCATACTAACTAACGCGCTCTATTTAAATTT
TCAGAATTCCAACTGAGCGCCGGTCGCTACCATTACCAACTTGTCTGGTGTCAAAAATAATAGGGGCCGC
TGTCATCAGAGTAAGTTTAAACTGAGTTCTACTAACTAACGAGTAATATTTAAATTTTCAGCATCTCGCG
CCCGTGCCTCTGACTTCTAAGTCCAATTACTCTTCAACATCCCTACATGCTCTTTCTCCCTGTGCTCCCA
CCCCCTATTTTTGTTATTATCAAAAAACTTCTCTTAATTTCTTTGTTTTTTAGCTTCTTTTAAGTCACCT
CTAACAATGAAATTGTGTAGATTCAAAAATAGAATTAATTCGTAATAAAAAGTCGAAAAAAATTGTGCTC
CCTCCCCCCATTAATAATAATTCTATCCCAAAATCTACACAATGTTCTGTGTACACTTCTTATGTTTTTT
ACTTCTGATAAATTTTTTTGAAACATCATAGAAAAAACCGCACACAAAATACCTTATCATATGTTACGTT
TCAGTTTATGACCGCAATTTTTATTTCTTCGCACGTCTGGGCCTCTCATGACGTCAAATCATGCTCATCG
TGAAAAAGTTTTGGAGTATTTTTGGAATTTTTCAATCAAGTGAAAGTTTATGAAATTAATTTTCCTGCTT
TTGCTTTTTGGGGTTTCCCCTATTGTTTGTCAAGATTTCGAGGACGGCGTTTTTCTTGCTAAAATCACAA
GTATTGATGAGCACGATGCAAGAAAGATCGGAAGAAGGTTTGGGTTTGAGGCTCAGTGGAAGGTGAGTAG
AAGTTGATAATTTGAAAGTGGAGTAGTGTCTATGGGGTTTTTGCCTTAAATGACAGAATACATTCCCAAT
ATACCAAACATAACTGTTTCCTACTAGTCGGCCGTACGGGCCCTTTCGTCTCGCGCGTTTCGGTGATGAC
GGTGAAAACCTCTGACACATGCAGCTCCCGGAGACGGTCACAGCTTGTCTGTAAGCGGATGCCGGGAGCA
GACAAGCCCGTCAGGGCGCGTCAGCGGGTGTTGGCGGGTGTCGGGGCTGGCTTAACTATGCGGCATCAGA
GCAGATTGTACTGAGAGTGCACCATATGCGGTGTGAAATACCGCACAGATGCGTAAGGAGAAAATACCGC
ATCAGGCGGCCTTAAGGGCCTCGTGATACGCCTATTTTTATAGGTTAATGTCATGATAATAATGGTTTCT
TAGACGTCAGGTGGCACTTTTCGGGGAAATGTGCGCGGAACCCCTATTTGTTTATTTTTCTAAATACATT
CAAATATGTATCCGCTCATGAGACAATAACCCTGATAAATGCTTCAATAATATTGAAAAAGGAAGAGTAT
GAGTATTCAACATTTCCGTGTCGCCCTTATTCCCTTTTTTGCGGCATTTTGCCTTCCTGTTTTTGCTCAC
CCAGAAACGCTGGTGAAAGTAAAAGATGCTGAAGATCAGTTGGGTGCACGAGTGGGTTACATCGAACTGG
ATCTCAACAGCGGTAAGATCCTTGAGAGTTTTCGCCCCGAAGAACGTTTTCCAATGATGAGCACTTTTAA
AGTTCTGCTATGTGGCGCGGTATTATCCCGTATTGACGCCGGGCAAGAGCAACTCGGTCGCCGCATACAC
TATTCTCAGAATGACTTGGTTGAGTACTCACCAGTCACAGAAAAGCATCTTACGGATGGCATGACAGTAA
GAGAATTATGCAGTGCTGCCATAACCATGAGTGATAACACTGCGGCCAACTTACTTCTGACAACGATCGG
AGGACCGAAGGAGCTAACCGCTTTTTTGCACAACATGGGGGATCATGTAACTCGCCTTGATCGTTGGGAA
CCGGAGCTGAATGAAGCCATACCAAACGACGAGCGTGACACCACGATGCCTGTAGCAATGGCAACAACGT
TGCGCAAACTATTAACTGGCGAACTACTTACTCTAGCTTCCCGGCAACAATTAATAGACTGGATGGAGGC
GGATAAAGTTGCAGGACCACTTCTGCGCTCGGCCCTTCCGGCTGGCTGGTTTATTGCTGATAAATCTGGA
GCCGGTGAGCGTGGGTCTCGCGGTATCATTGCAGCACTGGGGCCAGATGGTAAGCCCTCCCGTATCGTAG
TTATCTACACGACGGGGAGTCAGGCAACTATGGATGAACGAAATAGACAGATCGCTGAGATAGGTGCCTC
ACTGATTAAGCATTGGTAACTGTCAGACCAAGTTTACTCATATATACTTTAGATTGATTTAAAACTTCAT
TTTTAATTTAAAAGGATCTAGGTGAAGATCCTTTTTGATAATCTCATGACCAAAATCCCTTAACGTGAGT
TTTCGTTCCACTGAGCGTCAGACCCCGTAGAAAAGATCAAAGGATCTTCTTGAGATCCTTTTTTTCTGCG
CGTAATCTGCTGCTTGCAAACAAAAAAACCACCGCTACCAGCGGTGGTTTGTTTGCCGGATCAAGAGCTA
CCAACTCTTTTTCCGAAGGTAACTGGCTTCAGCAGAGCGCAGATACCAAATACTGTTCTTCTAGTGTAGC
CGTAGTTAGGCCACCACTTCAAGAACTCTGTAGCACCGCCTACATACCTCGCTCTGCTAATCCTGTTACC
AGTGGCTGCTGCCAGTGGCGATAAGTCGTGTCTTACCGGGTTGGACTCAAGACGATAGTTACCGGATAAG
GCGCAGCGGTCGGGCTGAACGGGGGGTTCGTGCACACAGCCCAGCTTGGAGCGAACGACCTACACCGAAC
TGAGATACCTACAGCGTGAGCTATGAGAAAGCGCCACGCTTCCCGAAGGGAGAAAGGCGGACAGGTATCC
GGTAAGCGGCAGGGTCGGAACAGGAGAGCGCACGAGGGAGCTTCCAGGGGGAAACGCCTGGTATCTTTAT
AGTCCTGTCGGGTTTCGCCACCTCTGACTTGAGCGTCGATTTTTGTGATGCTCGTCAGGGGGGCGGAGCC
TATGGAAAAACGCCAGCAACGCGGCCTTTTTACGGTTCCTGGCCTTTTGCTGGCCTTTTGCTCACATGTT
CTTTCCTGCGTTATCCCCTGATTCTGTGGATAACCGTATTACCGCCTTTGAGTGAGCTGATACCGCTCGC
CGCAGCCGAACGACCGAGCGCAGCGAGTCAGTGAGCGAGGAAGCGGAAGAGCGCCCAATAC
Features (pLannotate 1.2.2; 14 found; start..end, strand, type, name):
     95..116     +  protein_bind   CAP binding site: CAP binding activates transcription in the presence of cAMP. E. coli catabolite activator protein
    131..161     +  promoter       lac promoter: promoter for the E. coli lac operon
    169..185     +  protein_bind   lac operator: The lac repressor binds to the lac operator to inhibit transcription in E. coli. This inhibition can be relieved by adding lactose or isopropyl-β-D-thiogalactopyranoside (IPTG). lac repressor encoded by lacI
   3585..3809    +  CDS            tomm-20 (fragment): TOM20_CAEEL - Experimental evidence at protein level: Swiss-Prot protein existence level 1. Central component of the receptor complex responsible for the recognition and translocation of cytosolically synthesized mitochondrial preproteins (By similarity). Together with tomm-22 functions as the transit peptide receptor at the surface of the mitochondrion outer membrane and facilitates the movement of preproteins into the translocation pore (PubMed:21264209). From Caenorhabditis elegans.
   3816..4133    +  CDS            miniSOG: miniSOG is a basic (constitutively fluorescent) cyan fluorescent protein published in 2011, derived from Arabidopsis thaliana. It requires the cofactor flavin for fluorescence.
   4483..5199    +  CDS            EBFP2: EBFP2 is a basic (constitutively fluorescent) blue fluorescent protein published in 2007, derived from Aequorea victoria. It is reported to be a rapidly-maturing monomer with moderate acid sensitivity.
   5209..5234    +  CDS            E2-Crimson (fragment): far-red noncytotoxic tetrameric variant of DsRed fluorescent protein (Strack et al., 2009) mammalian codon-optimized
   6000..6152    +  CDS            aex-5 (fragment): AEX5_CAEEL - Also known as kpc-3 From Caenorhabditis elegans.
   6280..6315    +  CDS            rop (fragment): Rop protein, which maintains plasmids at low copy number; rop
   6417..6516    +  misc_feature   bom (fragment): basis of mobility region from pBR322
   6614..6718    +  promoter       AmpR promoter: bla
   6719..7579    +  CDS            AmpR: β-lactamase; bla; confers resistance to ampicillin, carbenicillin, and related antibiotics
   7750..8338    +  rep_origin     ori: high-copy-number ColE1/pMB1/pBR322/pUC origin of replication
   8521..82      +  CDS            lacI (fragment) (across the origin): lac repressor; lacI; The lac repressor binds to the lac operator to inhibit transcription in E. coli. This inhibition can be relieved by adding lactose or isopropyl-β-D-thiogalactopyranoside (IPTG).
