[The description below was written by a language model from this plasmid's Addgene catalogue record and pLannotate feature annotations shown in this document.]
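Description:
pJH3456 is a C. elegans expression plasmid built on a pBluescript-type (pBSK) backbone of about 8.5 kb. It is maintained in E. coli as a high-copy plasmid through a ColE1/pUC-type origin and selected with ampicillin via the bla gene. The annotated sequence also shows leftover bacterial cloning-vector elements (lac promoter and operator, CAP site, and small lacI, rop and bom fragments) that have no role in the worm.

The payload is a bicistronic cassette driven by the nmr-1 promoter, which the record describes as directing expression in the AVA, AVE and AVD premotor interneurons and some other cells. This promoter is not annotated in the feature table but presumably occupies the large unannotated stretch upstream of the coding region. The first cistron fuses a fragment of C. elegans tomm-20, a mitochondrial outer membrane import receptor, to miniSOG, a small flavin-binding protein that generates reactive oxygen species under blue light. The TOMM-20 portion anchors miniSOG to the mitochondrial surface. An SL2 trans-splicing sequence then allows a blue fluorescent protein (annotated as EBFP2) to be translated separately from the same transcript, so BFP marks expressing cells rather than being physically fused, despite its listing as a C-terminal tag. The unc-54 3' UTR terminates the cassette; the short aex-5 fragment is likely genomic sequence carried along with it, and the tiny E2-Crimson match is probably incidental.

Constructs of this design are typically used for light-induced ablation of defined neurons. Here that would mean removing premotor interneurons to study the circuitry of backward locomotion, consistent with the associated publication.
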