Addgene plasmid #179581: pJH3456
Purpose: Pnmr-1::tomm20::miniSOG-SL2::BFP unc-54 3' UTR C.elegans AVA/E/D premotor IN and others expression of miniSOG-SL2 BFP
Depositing lab: Mei Zhen. Depositing organization: Sinai Health System. Publication: Excitatory motor neurons are local oscillators for backward locomotion. Gao S, Guan SA, Fouad AD, Meng J, Kawano T, Huang YC, Li Y, Alcaire S, Hung W, Lu Y, Qi YB, Jin Y, Alkema M, Fang-Yen C, Zhen M. Elife. 2018 Jan 23;7. pii: 29915. doi: 10.7554/eLife.29915. PubMed 29360035.
Backbone
  Vector backbone: pBSK
  Backbone manufacturer: stratagene
  Backbone size w/o insert (bp): 7986
  Total vector size (bp): 8538
  Vector type: Worm Expression
Growth in bacteria
  Bacterial resistance: Ampicillin, 100 μg/mL
  Growth temperature: 37°C
  Growth strain: DH5alpha
  Copy number: High Copy
Gene/Insert
  Gene/Insert name: tomm20::miniSOG
  Species: C. elegans (nematode)
  Insert size (bp): 552
  Entrez Gene: tomm-20 (a.k.a. CELE_F23H12.2)
  Promoter: Pnmr-1
  Tag / fusion protein: BFP (C terminal on backbone)
  Cloning method: Restriction Enzyme; 5′ cloning site XmaI (not destroyed); 3′ cloning site KpnI (not destroyed)
  Sequencing primers: 5′ atgtcggacacaat; 3′ TTATCCATCCAGCT
Terms and licenses: Academic/Nonprofit Terms; Industry Terms: Not Available to Industry
How to cite: pJH3456 was a gift from Mei Zhen (Addgene plasmid # 179581 ; http://n2t.net/addgene:179581 ; RRID:Addgene_179581)
